>Addgene plasmid #142004 | TFORF2270 | addgene full sequence | sequence record 395903 | Addgene NGS Result
TTAATGTAGTCTTATGCAATACTCTTGTAGTCTTGCAACATGGTAACGATGAGTTAGCAACATGCCTTAC
AAGGAGAGAAAAAGCACCGTGCATGCCGATTGGTGGAAGTAAGGTGGTACGATCGTGCCTTATTAGGAAG
GCAACAGACGGGTCTGACATGGATTGGACGAACCACTGAATTGCCGCATTGCAGAGATATTGTATTTAAG
TGCCTAGCTCGATACATAAACGGGTCTCTCTGGTTAGACCAGATCTGAGCCTGGGAGCTCTCTGGCTAAC
TAGGGAACCCACTGCTTAAGCCTCAATAAAGCTTGCCTTGAGTGCTTCAAGTAGTGTGTGCCCGTCTGTT
GTGTGACTCTGGTAACTAGAGATCCCTCAGACCCTTTTAGTCAGTGTGGAAAATCTCTAGCAGTGGCGCC
CGAACAGGGACTTGAAAGCGAAAGGGAAACCAGAGGAGCTCTCTCGACGCAGGACTCGGCTTGCTGAAGC
GCGCACGGCAAGAGGCGAGGGGCGGCGACTGGTGAGTACGCCAAAAATTTTGACTAGCGGAGGCTAGAAG
GAGAGAGATGGGTGCGAGAGCGTCAGTATTAAGCGGGGGAGAATTAGATCGCGATGGGAAAAAATTCGGT
TAAGGCCAGGGGGAAAGAAAAAATATAAATTAAAACATATAGTATGGGCAAGCAGGGAGCTAGAACGATT
CGCAGTTAATCCTGGCCTGTTAGAAACATCAGAAGGCTGTAGACAAATACTGGGACAGCTACAACCATCC
CTTCAGACAGGATCAGAAGAACTTAGATCATTATATAATACAGTAGCAACCCTCTATTGTGTGCATCAAA
GGATAGAGATAAAAGACACCAAGGAAGCTTTAGACAAGATAGAGGAAGAGCAAAACAAAAGTAAGACCAC
CGCACAGCAAGCGGCCGCTGATCTTCAGACCTGGAGGAGGAGATATGAGGGACAATTGGAGAAGTGAATT
ATATAAATATAAAGTAGTAAAAATTGAACCATTAGGAGTAGCACCCACCAAGGCAAAGAGAAGAGTGGTG
CAGAGAGAAAAAAGAGCAGTGGGAATAGGAGCTTTGTTCCTTGGGTTCTTGGGAGCAGCAGGAAGCACTA
TGGGCGCAGCGTCAATGACGCTGACGGTACAGGCCAGACAATTATTGTCTGGTATAGTGCAGCAGCAGAA
CAATTTGCTGAGGGCTATTGAGGCGCAACAGCATCTGTTGCAACTCACAGTCTGGGGCATCAAGCAGCTC
CAGGCAAGAATCCTGGCTGTGGAAAGATACCTAAAGGATCAACAGCTCCTGGGGATTTGGGGTTGCTCTG
GAAAACTCATTTGCACCACTGCTGTGCCTTGGAATGCTAGTTGGAGTAATAAATCTCTGGAACAGATTTG
GAATCACACGACCTGGATGGAGTGGGACAGAGAAATTAACAATTACACAAGCTTAATACACTCCTTAATT
GAAGAATCGCAAAACCAGCAAGAAAAGAATGAACAAGAATTATTGGAATTAGATAAATGGGCAAGTTTGT
GGAATTGGTTTAACATAACAAATTGGCTGTGGTATATAAAATTATTCATAATGATAGTAGGAGGCTTGGT
AGGTTTAAGAATAGTTTTTGCTGTACTTTCTATAGTGAATAGAGTTAGGCAGGGATATTCACCATTATCG
TTTCAGACCCACCTCCCAACCCCGAGGGGACCCATGCATTGCATCTCAATTAGTCAGCAACCAGGTGTGG
AAAGTCCCCAGGCTCCCCAGCAGGCAGAAGTATGCAAAGCATGCGTCTCAATTAGTCAGCAACCATAGTC
CCGCCCCTAACTCCGCCCATCCCGCCCCTAACTCCGCCCAGTTCCGCCCATTCTCCGCCCCATGGCTGAC
TAATTTTTTTTATTTATGCAGAGGCCGAGGCCGCCTCGGCCTCTGAGCTATTCCAGAAGTAGTGAGGAGG
CTTTTTTGGAGGCCTAGGCTTTTGCAAAAAGCTTTCTAGAGGTACCACCGGAGCTTACCATGACCGAGTA
CAAGCCCACGGTGCGCCTCGCCACCCGCGACGACGTCCCCAGGGCCGTACGCACCCTCGCCGCCGCGTTC
GCCGACTACCCCGCCACGCGCCACACCGTCGATCCGGACCGCCACATCGAGCGGGTCACCGAGCTGCAAG
AACTCTTCCTCACGCGCGTCGGGCTCGACATCGGCAAGGTGTGGGTCGCGGACGACGGCGCCGCCGTGGC
GGTCTGGACCACGCCGGAGAGCGTCGAAGCGGGGGCGGTGTTCGCCGAGATCGGCCCGCGCATGGCCGAG
TTGAGCGGTTCCCGGCTGGCCGCGCAGCAACAGATGGAAGGCCTCCTGGCGCCGCACCGGCCCAAGGAGC
CCGCGTGGTTCCTGGCCACCGTCGGCGTCTCGCCCGACCACCAGGGCAAGGGTCTGGGCAGCGCCGTCGT
GCTCCCCGGAGTGGAGGCGGCCGAGCGCGCCGGGGTGCCCGCCTTCCTGGAGACCTCCGCGCCCCGCAAC
CTCCCCTTCTACGAGCGGCTCGGCTTCACCGTCACCGCCGACGTCGAGGTGCCCGAAGGACCGCGCACCT
GGTGCATGACCCGCAAGCCCGGTGCCAGTTAACGAATTCTAGATCTTGAGACAAATGGCAGTATTCATCC
ACAATTTTAAAAGAAAAGGGGGGATTGGGGGGTACAGTGCAGGGGAAAGAATAGTAGACATAATAGCAAC
AGACATACAAACTAAAGAATTACAAAAACAAATTACAAAAATTCAAAATTTTCGGGTTTATTACAGGGAC
AGCAGAGATCCACTTTGGCGCCGGCTCGAGGCCTGCAGGTGCAAAGATGGATAAAGTTTTAAACAGAGAG
GAATCTTTGCAGCTAATGGACCTTCTAGGTCTTGAAAGGAGTGGGAATTGGCTCCGGTGCCCGTCAGTGG
GCAGAGCGCACATCGCCCACAGTCCCCGAGAAGTTGGGGGGAGGGGTCGGCAATTGAACCGGTGCCTAGA
GAAGGTGGCGCGGGGTAAACTGGGAAAGTGATGTCGTGTACTGGCTCCGCCTTTTTCCCGAGGGTGGGGG
AGAACCGTATATAAGTGCAGTAGTCGCCGTGAACGTTCTTTTTCGCAACGGGTTTGCCGCCAGAACACAG
GTAAGTGCCGTGTGTGGTTCCCGCGGGCCTGGCCTCTTTACGGGTTATGGCCCTTGCGTGCCTTGAATTA
CTTCCACCTGGCTGCAGTACGTGATTCTTGATCCCGAGCTTCGGGTTGGAAGTGGGTGGGAGAGTTCGAG
GCCTTGCGCTTAAGGAGCCCCTTCGCCTCGTGCTTGAGTTGAGGCCTGGCCTGGGCGCTGGGGCCGCCGC
GTGCGAATCTGGTGGCACCTTCGCGCCTGTCTCGCTGCTTTCGATAAGTCTCTAGCCATTTAAAATTTTT
GATGACCTGCTGCGACGCTTTTTTTCTGGCAAGATAGTCTTGTAAATGCGGGCCAAGATCTGCACACTGG
TATTTCGGTTTTTGGGGCCGCGGGCGGCGACGGGGCCCGTGCGTCCCAGCGCACATGTTCGGCGAGGCGG
GGCCTGCGAGCGCGGCCACCGAGAATCGGACGGGGGTAGTCTCAAGCTGGCCGGCCTGCTCTGGTGCCTG
GCCTCGCGCCGCCGTGTATCGCCCCGCCCTGGGCGGCAAGGCTGGCCCGGTCGGCACCAGTTGCGTGAGC
GGAAAGATGGCCGCTTCCCGGCCCTGCTGCAGGGAGCTCAAAATGGAGGACGCGGCGCTCGGGAGAGCGG
GCGGGTGAGTCACCCACACAAAGGAAAAGGGCCTTTCCGTCCTCAGCCGTCGCTTCATGTGACTCCACGG
AGTACCGGGCGCCGTCCAGGCACCTCGATTAGTTCTCGAGCTTTTGGAGTACGTCGTCTTTAGGTTGGGG
GGAGGGGTTTTATGCGATGGAGTTTCCCCACACTGAGTGGGTGGAGACTGAAGTTAGGCCAGCTTGGCAC
TTGATGTAATTCTCCTTGGAATTTGCCCTTTTTGAGTTTGGATCTTGGTTCATTCTCAAGCCTCAGACAG
TGGTTCAAAGTTTTTTTCTTCCATTTCAGGTGTCGTGAGGCTAGCACCGCCACCATGTACGCCCTCTTCC
TCCTGGCCAGCCTCCTGGGCGCGGCTCTAGCCGGCCCGGTCCTTGGACTGAAAGAATGCACCAGGGGCTC
GGCAGTGTGGTGCCAGAATGTGAAGACGGCGTCCGACTGCGGGGCAGTGAAGCACTGCCTGCAGACCGTT
TGGAACAAGCCAACAGTGAAATCCCTTCCCTGCGACATATGCAAAGACGTTGTCACCGCAGCTGGTGATA
TGCTGAAGGACAATGCCACTGAGGAGGAGATCCTTGTTTACTTGGAGAAGACCTGTGACTGGCTTCCGAA
ACCGAACATGTCTGCTTCATGCAAGGAGATAGTGGACTCCTACCTCCCTGTCATCCTGGACATCATTAAA
GGAGAAATGAGCCGTCCTGGGGAGGTGTGCTCTGCTCTCAACCTCTGCGAGTCTCTCCAGAAGCACCTAG
CAGAGCTGAATCACCAGAAGCAGCTGGAGTCCAATAAGATCCCAGAGCTGGACATGACTGAGGTGGTGGC
CCCCTTCATGGCCAACATCCCTCTCCTCCTCTACCCTCAGGACGGCCCCCGCAGCAAGCCCCAGCCAAAG
GATAATGGGGACGTTTGCCAGGACTGCATTCAGATGGTGACTGACATCCAGACTGCTGTACGGACCAACT
CCACCTTTGTCCAGGCCTTGGTGGAACATGTCAAGGAGGAGTGTGACCGCCTGGGCCCTGGCATGGCCGA
CATATGCAAGAACTATATCAGCCAGTATTCTGAAATTGCTATCCAGATGATGATGCACATGCAACCCAAG
GAGATCTGTGCGCTGGTTGGGTTCTGTGATGAGGTGAAAGAGATGCCCATGCAGACTCTGGTCCCCGCCA
AAGTGGCCTCCAAGAATGTCATCCCTGCCCTGGAACTGGTGGAGCCCATTAAGAAGCACGAGGTCCCAGC
AAAGTCTGATGTTTACTGTGAGGTGTGTGAATTCCTGGTGAAGGAGGTGACCAAGCTGATTGACAACAAC
AAGACTGAGAAAGAAATACTCGACGCTTTTGACAAAATGTGCTCGAAGCTGCCGAAGTCCCTGTCGGAAG
AGTGCCAGGAGGTGGTGGACACGTACGGCAGCTCCATCCTGTCCATCCTGCTGGAGGAGGTCAGCCCTGA
GCTGGTGTGCAGCATGCTGCACCTCTGCTCTGGCACGCGGCTGCCTGCACTGACCGTTCACGTGACTCAG
CCAAAGGACGGTGGCTTCTGCGAAGTGTGCAAGAAGCTGGTGGGTTATTTGGATCGCAACCTGGAGAAAA
ACAGCACCAAGCAGGAGATCCTGGCTGCTCTTGAGAAAGGCTGCAGCTTCCTGCCAGACCCTTACCAGAA
GCAGTGTGATCAGTTTGTGGCAGAGTACGAGCCCGTGCTGATCGAGATCCTGGTGGAGGTGATGGATCCT
TCCTTCGTGTGCTTGAAAATTGGAGCCTGCCCCTCGGCCCATAAGCCCTTGTTGGGAACTGAGAAGTGTA
TATGGGGCCCAAGCTACTGGTGCCAGAACACAGAGACAGCAGCCCAGTGCAATGCTGTCGAGCATTGCAA
ACGCCATGTGTGGAACTAGTAATGAACTAGTCCGTAACTTGAAAGTATTTCGATTTCTTGGCTTTATATA
TCTTGTGGAAAGGACGAAATTTACGCTAAGGCTCTATCTTCACGCGTTAAGTCGACAATCAACCTCTGGA
TTACAAAATTTGTGAAAGATTGACTGGTATTCTTAACTATGTTGCTCCTTTTACGCTATGTGGATACGCT
GCTTTAATGCCTTTGTATCATGCTATTGCTTCCCGTATGGCTTTCATTTTCTCCTCCTTGTATAAATCCT
GGTTGCTGTCTCTTTATGAGGAGTTGTGGCCCGTTGTCAGGCAACGTGGCGTGGTGTGCACTGTGTTTGC
TGACGCAACCCCCACTGGTTGGGGCATTGCCACCACCTGTCAGCTCCTTTCCGGGACTTTCGCTTTCCCC
CTCCCTATTGCCACGGCGGAACTCATCGCCGCCTGCCTTGCCCGCTGCTGGACAGGGGCTCGGCTGTTGG
GCACTGACAATTCCGTGGTGTTGTCGGGGAAATCATCGTCCTTTCCTTGGCTGCTCGCCTGTGTTGCCAC
CTGGATTCTGCGCGGGACGTCCTTCTGCTACGTCCCTTCGGCCCTCAATCCAGCGGACCTTCCTTCCCGC
GGCCTGCTGCCGGCTCTGCGGCCTCTTCCGCGTCTTCGCCTTCGCCCTCAGACGAGTCGGATCTCCCTTT
GGGCCGCCTCCCCGCGTCGACTTTAAGACCAATGACTTACAAGGCAGCTGTAGATCTTAGCCACTTTTTA
AAAGAAAAGGGGGGACTGGAAGGGCTAATTCACTCCCAACGAAGACAAGATCTGCTTTTTGCTTGTACTG
GGTCTCTCTGGTTAGACCAGATCTGAGCCTGGGAGCTCTCTGGCTAACTAGGGAACCCACTGCTTAAGCC
TCAATAAAGCTTGCCTTGAGTGCTTCAAGTAGTGTGTGCCCGTCTGTTGTGTGACTCTGGTAACTAGAGA
TCCCTCAGACCCTTTTAGTCAGTGTGGAAAATCTCTAGCAGTACGTATAGTAGTTCATGTCATCTTATTA
TTCAGTATTTATAACTTGCAAAGAAATGAATATCAGAGAGTGAGAGGAACTTGTTTATTGCAGCTTATAA
TGGTTACAAATAAAGCAATAGCATCACAAATTTCACAAATAAAGCATTTTTTTCACTGCATTCTAGTTGT
GGTTTGTCCAAACTCATCAATGTATCTTATCATGTCTGGCTCTAGCTATCCCGCCCCTAACTCCGCCCAT
CCCGCCCCTAACTCCGCCCAGTTCCGCCCATTCTCCGCCCCATGGCTGACTAATTTTTTTTATTTATGCA
GAGGCCGAGGCCGCCTCGGCCTCTGAGCTATTCCAGAAGTAGTGAGGAGGCTTTTTTGGAGGCCTAGGGA
CGTACCCAATTCGCCCTATAGTGAGTCGTATTACGCGCGCTCACTGGCCGTCGTTTTACAACGTCGTGAC
TGGGAAAACCCTGGCGTTACCCAACTTAATCGCCTTGCAGCACATCCCCCTTTCGCCAGCTGGCGTAATA
GCGAAGAGGCCCGCACCGATCGCCCTTCCCAACAGTTGCGCAGCCTGAATGGCGAATGGG
[124 nt withheld, positions 7271-7394]
C
[91 nt withheld, positions 7396-7486]
A
[49 nt withheld, positions 7488-7536]
CCTTTGACGTTGGAGTCCACGTTCTTT
[37 nt withheld, positions 7564-7600]
ACCCTATCTCGGTCTATTCTTTTGATTTATAAGGGATTTTGCCGATTTCGGCCTATTGGTTAAAAAATGA
GCTGATTTAACAAAAATTTAACGCGAATTTTAACAAAATATTAACGCTTACAATTTAGGTGGCACTTTTC
GGGGAAATGTGCGCGGAACCCCTATTTGTTTATTTTTCTAAATACATTCAAATATGTATCCGCTCATGAG
ACAATAACCCTGATAAATGCTTCAATAATATTGAAAAAGGAAGAGTATGAGTATTCAACATTTCCGTGTC
GCCCTTATTCCCTTTTTTGCGGCATTTTGCCTTCCTGTTTTTGCTCACCCAGAAACGCTGGTGAAAGTAA
AAGATGCTGAAGATCAGTTGGGTGCACGAGTGGGTTACATCGAACTGGATCTCAACAGCGGTAAGATCCT
TGAGAGTTTTCGCCCCGAAGAACGTTTTCCAATGATGAGCACTTTTAAAGTTCTGCTATGTGGCGCGGTA
TTATCCCGTATTGACGCCGGGCAAGAGCAACTCGGTCGCCGCATACACTATTCTCAGAATGACTTGGTTG
AGTACTCACCAGTCACAGAAAAGCATCTTACGGATGGCATGACAGTAAGAGAATTATGCAGTGCTGCCAT
AACCATGAGTGATAACACTGCGGCCAACTTACTTCTGACAACGATCGGAGGACCGAAGGAGCTAACCGCT
TTTTTGCACAACATGGGGGATCATGTAACTCGCCTTGATCGTTGGGAACCGGAGCTGAATGAAGCCATAC
CAAACGACGAGCGTGACACCACGATGCCTGTAGCAATGGCAACAACGTTGCGCAAACTATTAACTGGCGA
ACTACTTACTCTAGCTTCCCGGCAACAATTAATAGACTGGATGGAGGCGGATAAAGTTGCAGGACCACTT
CTGCGCTCGGCCCTTCCGGCTGGCTGGTTTATTGCTGATAAATCTGGAGCCGGTGAGCGTGGGTCTCGCG
GTATCATTGCAGCACTGGGGCCAGATGGTAAGCCCTCCCGTATCGTAGTTATCTACACGACGGGGAGTCA
GGCAACTATGGATGAACGAAATAGACAGATCGCTGAGATAGGTGCCTCACTGATTAAGCATTGGTAACTG
TCAGACCAAGTTTACTCATATATACTTTAGATTGATTTAAAACTTCATTTTTAATTTAAAAGGATCTAGG
TGAAGATCCTTTTTGATAATCTCATGACCAAAATCCCTTAACGTGAGTTTTCGTTCCACTGAGCGTCAGA
CCCCGTAGAAAAGATCAAAGGATCTTCTTGAGATCCTTTTTTTCTGCGCGTAATCTGCTGCTTGCAAACA
AAAAAACCACCGCTACCAGCGGTGGTTTGTTTGCCGGATCAAGAGCTACCAACTCTTTTTCCGAAGGTAA
CTGGCTTCAGCAGAGCGCAGATACCAAATACTGTTCTTCTAGTGTAGCCGTAGTTAGGCCACCACTTCAA
GAACTCTGTAGCACCGCCTACATACCTCGCTCTGCTAATCCTGTTACCAGTGGCTGCTGCCAGTGGCGAT
AAGTCGTGTCTTACCGGGTTGGACTCAAGACGATAGTTACCGGATAAGGCGCAGCGGTCGGGCTGAACGG
GGGGTTCGTGCACACAGCCCAGCTTGGAGCGAACGACCTACACCGAACTGAGATACCTACAGCGTGAGCT
ATGAGAAAGCGCCACGCTTCCCGAAGGGAGAAAGGCGGACAGGTATCCGGTAAGCGGCAGGGTCGGAACA
GGAGAGCGCACGAGGGAGCTTCCAGGGGGAAACGCCTGGTATCTTTATAGTCCTGTCGGGTTTCGCCACC
TCTGACTTGAGCGTCGATTTTTGTGATGCTCGTCAGGGGGGCGGAGCCTATGGAAAAACGCCAGCAACGC
GGCCTTTTTACGGTTCCTGGCCTTTTGCTGGCCTTTTGCTCACATGTTCTTTCCTGCGTTATCCCCTGAT
TCTGTGGATAACCGTATTACCGCCTTTGAGTGAGCTGATACCGCTCGCCGCAGCCGAACGACCGAGCGCA
GCGAGTCAGTGAGCGAGGAAGCGGAAGAGCGCCCAATACGCAAACCGCCTCTCCCCGCGCGTTGGCCGAT
TCATTAATGCAGCTGGCACGACAGGTTTCCCGACTGGAAAGCGGGCAGTGAGCGCAACGCAATTAATGTG
AGTTAGCTCACTCATTAGGCACCCCAGGCTTTACACTTTATGCTTCCGGCTCGTATGTTGTGTGGAATTG
TGAGCGGATAACAATTTCACACAGGAAACAGCTATGACCATGATTACGCCAAGCGCGCAATTAACCCTCA
CTAAAGGGAACAAAAGCTGGAGCTGCAAGC
Features (pLannotate 1.2.2; 31 found; start..end, strand, type, name):
      5..231     +  promoter       RSV promoter: Rous sarcoma virus enhancer/promoter
    232..412     +  LTR            5' LTR (truncated): truncated 5' long terminal repeat (LTR) from HIV-1
    459..584     +  misc_feature   HIV-1 Ψ: packaging signal of human immunodeficiency virus type 1
    568..931     +  CDS            HIV-1 gag (fragment): gag protein from human immunodeficiency virus 1; gag
   1077..1310    +  misc_feature   RRE: The Rev response element (RRE) of HIV-1 allows for Rev-dependent mRNA export from the nucleus to the cytoplasm.
   1687..1713    +  CDS            Rev (fragment): human immunodeficiency virus 1 (HIV-1) Rev protein; rev; enhances nuclear export of unspliced and incompletely spliced viral mRNAs
   1720..1743    +  promoter       SV40 promoter (fragment): SV40 early promoter
   1744..1815    +  promoter       SV40 promoter (fragment): SV40 enhancer and early promoter
   1839..1974    +  rep_origin     SV40 ori: SV40 origin of replication
   2020..2616    +  CDS            PuroR (fragment): puromycin N-acetyltransferase; pac from Streptomyces; confers resistance to puromycin
   2665..2782    +  misc_feature   cPPT/CTS: central polypurine tract and central termination sequence of HIV-1
   2847..2913    +  CDS            small t antigen (fragment): SV40 (simian virus 40) small t antigen
   2920..4098    +  promoter       EF-1α promoter: strong constitutive promoter for human elongation factor EF-1α
   4115..5686    +  CDS            PSAP: SAP_HUMAN - Also known as GLBA, SAP1. Experimental evidence at protein level: Swiss-Prot protein existence level 1. Saposins are specific low-molecular mass non-enzymic proteins, they participate in the lysosomal degradation of sphingolipids, which takes place by the sequential action of specific hydrolases. From Homo sapiens (Human).
   5702..5755    +  promoter       U6 promoter (fragment): RNA polymerase III promoter for human U6 snRNA
   5797..6385    +  misc_feature   WPRE: woodchuck hepatitis virus posttranscriptional regulatory element
   6436..6455    +  misc_feature   cPPT/CTS (fragment): central polypurine tract and central termination sequence of HIV-1
   6457..6690    +  LTR            3' LTR (ΔU3): self-inactivating 3' long terminal repeat (LTR) from HIV-1
   6768..6889    +  polyA_signal   SV40 poly(A) signal: SV40 polyadenylation signal
   6929..7064    +  rep_origin     SV40 ori: SV40 origin of replication
   7085..7103    -  promoter       T7 promoter: promoter for bacteriophage T7 RNA polymerase
   7111..7266    +  CDS            lacZα (fragment): LacZα fragment of β-galactosidase; lacZ fragment
   7271..7699    +  rep_origin     f1 ori (sequence partly withheld): f1 bacteriophage origin of replication; arrow indicates direction of (+) strand synthesis
   7752..7856    +  promoter       AmpR promoter: bla
   7857..8717    +  CDS            AmpR: β-lactamase; bla; confers resistance to ampicillin, carbenicillin, and related antibiotics
   8888..9476    +  rep_origin     ori: high-copy-number ColE1/pMB1/pBR322/pUC origin of replication
   9659..9751    +  CDS            lacI (fragment): lac repressor; lacI; The lac repressor binds to the lac operator to inhibit transcription in E. coli. This inhibition can be relieved by adding lactose or isopropyl-β-D-thiogalactopyranoside (IPTG).
   9764..9785    +  protein_bind   CAP binding site: CAP binding activates transcription in the presence of cAMP. E. coli catabolite activator protein
   9800..9830    +  promoter       lac promoter: promoter for the E. coli lac operon
   9838..9854    +  protein_bind   lac operator: The lac repressor binds to the lac operator to inhibit transcription in E. coli. This inhibition can be relieved by adding lactose or isopropyl-β-D-thiogalactopyranoside (IPTG). lac repressor encoded by lacI
   9899..9917    +  promoter       T3 promoter: promoter for bacteriophage T3 RNA polymerase
