[The description below was written by a language model from this plasmid's Addgene catalogue record and pLannotate feature annotations shown in this document.]
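Description:
TFORF2270 is a lentiviral mammalian expression plasmid built on the pLX_TRC317 backbone and belongs to a barcoded collection of transcription factor ORF overexpression vectors. It carries the human PSAP (prosaposin) open reading frame, which was synthesized and placed under the strong constitutive EF-1α promoter. The annotated sequence record is about 9.9 kb, consistent with the stated backbone and insert sizes. In bacteria the plasmid replicates from a high-copy ColE1/pUC-type origin and is selected with ampicillin through the β-lactamase gene. An f1 origin and remnants of a lac/lacZα cloning region flanked by T3 and T7 promoters are also present. The depositor notes that the plasmid can recombine, as is common for LTR-containing vectors.

The viral portion has a third-generation, self-inactivating layout. An RSV promoter drives a truncated HIV-1 5' LTR, followed by the Ψ packaging signal with a gag fragment, the Rev response element for Rev-dependent nuclear export of the genomic RNA, and a cPPT/CTS. Within this unit an SV40 early promoter/origin expresses puromycin N-acetyltransferase, which allows selection of transduced cells, and the EF-1α–PSAP cassette lies downstream. A WPRE after the ORF enhances transcript expression, and the ΔU3 3' LTR and an SV40 polyadenylation signal close the unit.

According to the catalogue entry, each construct in the collection carries a unique 24-bp barcode, although the feature table does not annotate it. These barcodes identify which ORF each cell received in pooled overexpression screens, such as screens for factors that direct cell differentiation. The short U6 promoter fragment annotated just after the ORF has no function stated in the record.
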