Addgene plasmid #142004: TFORF2270
Purpose: Lentiviral vector for overexpressing transcription factor ORFs with unique 24-bp barcodes. Barcodes facilitate identification of transcription factors in pooled screens.
Depositing lab: Feng Zhang. Depositing organization: Broad Institute. Publication: A transcription factor atlas of directed differentiation. Joung J, Ma S, Tay T, Geiger-Schuller KR, Kirchgatterer PC, Verdine VK, Guo B, Arias-Garcia MA, Allen WE, Singh A, Kuksenko O, Abudayyeh OO, Gootenberg JS, Fu Z, Macrae RK, Buenrostro JD, Regev A, Zhang F. Cell. 2023 Jan 5;186(1):209-229.e26. doi: 10.1016/j.cell.2022.11.026. PubMed 36608654.
Backbone
  Vector backbone: pLX_TRC317
  Backbone manufacturer: Broad Institute Genetic Perturbation Platform
  Backbone size w/o insert (bp): 8264
  Vector type: Mammalian Expression, Lentiviral
  Selectable markers: Puromycin
Growth in bacteria
  Bacterial resistance: Ampicillin, 100 μg/mL
  Growth temperature: 37°C
  Growth strain: NEB Stable
  Copy number: High Copy
Gene/Insert
  Gene/Insert name: PSAP
  Species: H. sapiens (human)
  Insert size (bp): 1676
  Entrez Gene: PSAP (a.k.a. GLBA, PARK24, PSAPD, SAP1, SAP2)
  Promoter: EF1a
  Cloning method: Unknown
  Sequencing primers: 5′ GGGTGGAGACTGAAGTTAGGCCAG; 3′ CACATAGCGTAAAAGGAGCAACATAG
Terms and licenses: Academic/Nonprofit Terms; Industry Terms: Not Available to Industry
Depositor comments: NM_002778,ENST00000394936 . The transcription factor ORF portion of this plasmid was synthesized by Genewiz. Please test multiple small colonies in case of plasmid recombination. To make this collection available in a timely manner, a portion of this collection was not fully sequenced by Addgene. If an Addgene verified full plasmid sequence is not available, please contact us prior to placing an order to request the full sequence.
How to cite: TFORF2270 was a gift from Feng Zhang (Addgene plasmid # 142004 ; http://n2t.net/addgene:142004 ; RRID:Addgene_142004)
