>Addgene plasmid #142004 | TFORF2270 | depositor partial sequence | sequence record 278149 | Insert
ACCGCCACCATGTACGCCCTCTTCCTCCTGGCCAGCCTCCTGGGCGCGGCTCTAGCCGGCCCGGTCCTTG
GACTGAAAGAATGCACCAGGGGCTCGGCAGTGTGGTGCCAGAATGTGAAGACGGCGTCCGACTGCGGGGC
AGTGAAGCACTGCCTGCAGACCGTTTGGAACAAGCCAACAGTGAAATCCCTTCCCTGCGACATATGCAAA
GACGTTGTCACCGCAGCTGGTGATATGCTGAAGGACAATGCCACTGAGGAGGAGATCCTTGTTTACTTGG
AGAAGACCTGTGACTGGCTTCCGAAACCGAACATGTCTGCTTCATGCAAGGAGATAGTGGACTCCTACCT
CCCTGTCATCCTGGACATCATTAAAGGAGAAATGAGCCGTCCTGGGGAGGTGTGCTCTGCTCTCAACCTC
TGCGAGTCTCTCCAGAAGCACCTAGCAGAGCTGAATCACCAGAAGCAGCTGGAGTCCAATAAGATCCCAG
AGCTGGACATGACTGAGGTGGTGGCCCCCTTCATGGCCAACATCCCTCTCCTCCTCTACCCTCAGGACGG
CCCCCGCAGCAAGCCCCAGCCAAAGGATAATGGGGACGTTTGCCAGGACTGCATTCAGATGGTGACTGAC
ATCCAGACTGCTGTACGGACCAACTCCACCTTTGTCCAGGCCTTGGTGGAACATGTCAAGGAGGAGTGTG
ACCGCCTGGGCCCTGGCATGGCCGACATATGCAAGAACTATATCAGCCAGTATTCTGAAATTGCTATCCA
GATGATGATGCACATGCAACCCAAGGAGATCTGTGCGCTGGTTGGGTTCTGTGATGAGGTGAAAGAGATG
CCCATGCAGACTCTGGTCCCCGCCAAAGTGGCCTCCAAGAATGTCATCCCTGCCCTGGAACTGGTGGAGC
CCATTAAGAAGCACGAGGTCCCAGCAAAGTCTGATGTTTACTGTGAGGTGTGTGAATTCCTGGTGAAGGA
GGTGACCAAGCTGATTGACAACAACAAGACTGAGAAAGAAATACTCGACGCTTTTGACAAAATGTGCTCG
AAGCTGCCGAAGTCCCTGTCGGAAGAGTGCCAGGAGGTGGTGGACACGTACGGCAGCTCCATCCTGTCCA
TCCTGCTGGAGGAGGTCAGCCCTGAGCTGGTGTGCAGCATGCTGCACCTCTGCTCTGGCACGCGGCTGCC
TGCACTGACCGTTCACGTGACTCAGCCAAAGGACGGTGGCTTCTGCGAAGTGTGCAAGAAGCTGGTGGGT
TATTTGGATCGCAACCTGGAGAAAAACAGCACCAAGCAGGAGATCCTGGCTGCTCTTGAGAAAGGCTGCA
GCTTCCTGCCAGACCCTTACCAGAAGCAGTGTGATCAGTTTGTGGCAGAGTACGAGCCCGTGCTGATCGA
GATCCTGGTGGAGGTGATGGATCCTTCCTTCGTGTGCTTGAAAATTGGAGCCTGCCCCTCGGCCCATAAG
CCCTTGTTGGGAACTGAGAAGTGTATATGGGGCCCAAGCTACTGGTGCCAGAACACAGAGACAGCAGCCC
AGTGCAATGCTGTCGAGCATTGCAAACGCCATGTGTGGAACTAGTAATGAACTAGTCCGTAACTTGAAAG
TATTTCGATTTCTTGGCTTTATATATCTTGTGGAAAGGACGAAATTTACGCTAAGGCTCTATCTTC
