>Addgene plasmid #142004 | TFORF2270 | depositor partial sequence | sequence record 278150 | Barcode
AATTTACGCTAAGGCTCTATCTTC
